>Addgene plasmid #16294 | pGL2-100bp | addgene full sequence | sequence record 261621 | Addgene NGS Result
CCCGGGAGGTACCGAGCTCCTTTGTGCCAGGAGCCTCGCAGGGGTTGATGGGATTGGGGTTTTCCCCTCC
CATGTGCTCAAGACTGGCGCTAAAAGTTTTGAGCTTCTCAAAAGTCTAGAAGCTTGGCATTCCGGTACTG
TTGGTAAAATGGAAGACGCCAAAAACATAAAGAAAGGCCCGGCGCCATTCTATCCTCTAGAGGATGGAAC
CGCTGGAGAGCAACTGCATAAGGCTATGAAGAGATACGCCCTGGTTCCTGGAACAATTGCTTTTACAGAT
GCACATATCGAGGTGAACATCACGTACGCGGAATACTTCGAAATGTCCGTTCGGTTGGCAGAAGCTATGA
AACGATATGGGCTGAATACAAATCACAGAATCGTCGTATGCAGTGAAAACTCTCTTCAATTCTTTATGCC
GGTGTTGGGCGCGTTATTTATCGGAGTTGCAGTTGCGCCCGCGAACGACATTTATAATGAACGTGAATTG
CTCAACAGTATGAACATTTCGCAGCCTACCGTAGTGTTTGTTTCCAAAAAGGGGTTGCAAAAAATTTTGA
ACGTGCAAAAAAAATTACCAATAATCCAGAAAATTATTATCATGGATTCTAAAACGGATTACCAGGGATT
TCAGTCGATGTACACGTTCGTCACATCTCATCTACCTCCCGGTTTTAATGAATACGATTTTGTACCAGAG
TCCTTTGATCGTGACAAAACAATTGCACTGATAATGAATTCCTCTGGATCTACTGGGTTACCTAAGGGTG
TGGCCCTTCCGCATAGAACTGCCTGCGTCAGATTCTCGCATGCCAGAGATCCTATTTTTGGCAATCAAAT
CATTCCGGATACTGCGATTTTAAGTGTTGTTCCATTCCATCACGGTTTTGGAATGTTTACTACACTCGGA
TATTTGATATGTGGATTTCGAGTCGTCTTAATGTATAGATTTGAAGAAGAGCTGTTTTTACGATCCCTTC
AGGATTACAAAATTCAAAGTGCGTTGCTAGTACCAACCCTATTTTCATTCTTCGCCAAAAGCACTCTGAT
TGACAAATACGATTTATCTAATTTACACGAAATTGCTTCTGGGGGCGCACCTCTTTCGAAAGAAGTCGGG
GAAGCGGTTGCAAAACGCTTCCATCTTCCAGGGATACGACAAGGATATGGGCTCACTGAGACTACATCAG
CTATTCTGATTACACCCGAGGGGGATGATAAACCGGGCGCGGTCGGTAAAGTTGTTCCATTTTTTGAAGC
GAAGGTTGTGGATCTGGATACCGGGAAAACGCTGGGCGTTAATCAGAGAGGCGAATTATGTGTCAGAGGA
CCTATGATTATGTCCGGTTATGTAAACAATCCGGAAGCGACCAACGCCTTGATTGACAAGGATGGATGGC
TACATTCTGGAGACATAGCTTACTGGGACGAAGACGAACACTTCTTCATAGTTGACCGCTTGAAGTCTTT
AATTAAATACAAAGGATATCAGGTGGCCCCCGCTGAATTGGAATCGATATTGTTACAACACCCCAACATC
TTCGACGCGGGCGTGGCAGGTCTTCCCGACGATGACGCCGGTGAACTTCCCGCCGCCGTTGTTGTTTTGG
AGCACGGAAAGACGATGACGGAAAAAGAGATCGTGGATTACGTCGCCAGTCAAGTAACAACCGCGAAAAA
GTTGCGCGGAGGAGTTGTGTTTGTGGACGAAGTACCGAAAGGTCTTACCGGAAAACTCGACGCAAGAAAA
ATCAGAGAGATCCTCATAAAGGCCAAGAAGGGCGGAAAGTCCAAATTGTAAAATGTAACTGTATTCAGCG
ATGACGAAATTCTTAGCTATTGTAATACTGCGATGAGTGGCAGGGCGGGGCGTAATTTTTTTAAGGCAGT
TATTGGTGCCCTTAAACGCCTGGTTGCTACGCCTGAATAAGTGATAATAAGCGGATGAATGGCAGAAATT
CGCCGGATCTTTGTGAAGGAACCTTACTTCTGTGGTGTGACATAATTGGACAAACTACCTACAGAGATTT
AAAGCTCTAAGGTAAATATAAAATTTTTAAGTGTATAATGTGTTAAACTACTGATTCTAATTGTTTGTGT
ATTTTAGATTCCAACCTATGGAACTGATGAATGGGAGCAGTGGTGGAATGCCTTTAATGAGGAAAACCTG
TTTTGCTCAGAAGAAATGCCATCTAGTGATGATGAGGCTACTGCTGACTCTCAACATTCTACTCCTCCAA
AAAAGAAGAGAAAGGTAGAAGACCCCAAGGACTTTCCTTCAGAATTGCTAAGTTTTTTGAGTCATGCTGT
GTTTAGTAATAGAACTCTTGCTTGCTTTGCTATTTACACCACAAAGGAAAAAGCTGCACTGCTATACAAG
AAAATTATGGAAAAATATTCTGTAACCTTTATAAGTAGGCATAACAGTTATAATCATAACATACTGTTTT
TTCTTACTCCACACAGGCATAGAGTGTCTGCTATTAATAACTATGCTCAAAAATTGTGTACCTTTAGCTT
TTTAATTTGTAAAGGGGTTAATAAGGAATATTTGATGTATAGTGCCTTGACTAGAGATCATAATCAGCCA
TACCACATTTGTAGAGGTTTTACTTGCTTTAAAAAACCTCCCACACCTCCCCCTGAACCTGAAACATAAA
ATGAATGCAATTGTTGTTGTTAACTTGTTTATTGCAGCTTATAATGGTTACAAATAAAGCAATAGCATCA
CAAATTTCACAAATAAAGCATTTTTTTCACTGCATTCTAGTTGTGGTTTGTCCAAACTCATCAATGTATC
TTATCATGTCTGGATCCGTCGACCGATGCCCTTGAGAGCCTTCAACCCAGTCAGCTCCTTCCGGTGGGCG
CGGGGCATGACTATCGTCGCCGCACTTATGACTGTCTTCTTTATCATGCAACTCGTAGGACAGGTGCCGG
CAGCGCTCTTCCGCTTCCTCGCTCACTGACTCGCTGCGCTCGGTCGTTCGGCTGCGGCGAGCGGTATCAG
CTCACTCAAAGGCGGTAATACGGTTATCCACAGAATCAGGGGATAACGCAGGAAAGAACATGTGAGCAAA
AGGCCAGCAAAAGGCCAGGAACCGTAAAAAGGCCGCGTTGCTGGCGTTTTTCCATAGGCTCCGCCCCCCT
GACGAGCATCACAAAAATCGACGCTCAAGTCAGAGGTGGCGAAACCCGACAGGACTATAAAGATACCAGG
CGTTTCCCCCTGGAAGCTCCCTCGTGCGCTCTCCTGTTCCGACCCTGCCGCTTACCGGATACCTGTCCGC
CTTTCTCCCTTCGGGAAGCGTGGCGCTTTCTCATAGCTCACGCTGTAGGTATCTCAGTTCGGTGTAGGTC
GTTCGCTCCAAGCTGGGCTGTGTGCACGAACCCCCCGTTCAGCCCGACCGCTGCGCCTTATCCGGTAACT
ATCGTCTTGAGTCCAACCCGGTAAGACACGACTTATCGCCACTGGCAGCAGCCACTGGTAACAGGATTAG
CAGAGCGAGGTATGTAGGCGGTGCTACAGAGTTCTTGAAGTGGTGGCCTAACTACGGCTACACTAGAAGA
ACAGTATTTGGTATCTGCGCTCTGCTGAAGCCAGTTACCTTCGGAAAAAGAGTTGGTAGCTCTTGATCCG
GCAAACAAACCACCGCTGGTAGCGGTGGTTTTTTTGTTTGCAAGCAGCAGATTACGCGCAGAAAAAAAGG
ATCTCAAGAAGATCCTTTGATCTTTTCTACGGGGTCTGACGCTCAGTGGAACGAAAACTCACGTTAAGGG
ATTTTGGTCATGAGATTATCAAAAAGGATCTTCACCTAGATCCTTTTAAATTAAAAATGAAGTTTTAAAT
CAATCTAAAGTATATATGAGTAAACTTGGTCTGACAGTTACCAATGCTTAATCAGTGAGGCACCTATCTC
AGCGATCTGTCTATTTCGTTCATCCATAGTTGCCTGACTCCCCGTCGTGTAGATAACTACGATACGGGAG
GGCTTACCATCTGGCCCCAGTGCTGCAATGATACCGCGAGACCCACGCTCACCGGCTCCAGATTTATCAG
CAATAAACCAGCCAGCCGGAAGGGCCGAGCGCAGAAGTGGTCCTGCAACTTTATCCGCCTCCATCCAGTC
TATTAATTGTTGCCGGGAAGCTAGAGTAAGTAGTTCGCCAGTTAATAGTTTGCGCAACGTTGTTGCCATT
GCTACAGGCATCGTGGTGTCACGCTCGTCGTTTGGTATGGCTTCATTCAGCTCCGGTTCCCAACGATCAA
GGCGAGTTACATGATCCCCCATGTTGTGCAAAAAAGCGGTTAGCTCCTTCGGTCCTCCGATCGTTGTCAG
AAGTAAGTTGGCCGCAGTGTTATCACTCATGGTTATGGCAGCACTGCATAATTCTCTTACTGTCATGCCA
TCCGTAAGATGCTTTTCTGTGACTGGTGAGTACTCAACCAAGTCATTCTGAGAATAGTGTATGCGGCGAC
CGAGTTGCTCTTGCCCGGCGTCAATACGGGATAATACCGCGCCACATAGCAGAACTTTAAAAGTGCTCAT
CATTGGAAAACGTTCTTCGGGGCGAAAACTCTCAAGGATCTTACCGCTGTTGAGATCCAGTTCGATGTAA
CCCACTCGTGCACCCAACTGATCTTCAGCATCTTTTACTTTCACCAGCGTTTCTGGGTGAGCAAAAACAG
GAAGGCAAAATGCCGCAAAAAAGGGAATAAGGGCGACACGGAAATGTTGAATACTCATACTCTTCCTTTT
TCAATATTATTGAAGCATTTATCAGGGTTATTGTCTCATGAGCGGATACATATTTGAATGTATTTAGAAA
AATAAACAAATAGGGGTTCCGCGCACATTTCCCCGAAAAGTGCCACCTG
[124 nt withheld, positions 4880-5003]
C
[91 nt withheld, positions 5005-5095]
A
[49 nt withheld, positions 5097-5145]
CCTTTGACGTTGGAGTCCACGTTCTTT
[37 nt withheld, positions 5173-5209]
ACCCTATCTCGGTCTATTCTTTTGATTTATAAGGGATTTTGCCGATTTCGGCCTATTGGTTAAAAAATGA
GCTGATTTAACAAAAATTTAACGCGAATTTTAACAAAATATTAACGCTTACAATTTGCCATTCGCCATTC
AGGCTGCGCAACTGTTGGGAAGGGCGATCGGTGCGGGCCTCTTCGCTATTACGCCAGCCCAAGCTACCAT
GATAAGTAAGTAATATTAAGGTACGTGGAGGTTTTACTTGCTTTAAAAAACCTCCCACACCTCCCCCTGA
ACCTGAAACATAAAATGAATGCAATTGTTGTTGTTAACTTGTTTATTGCAGCTTATAATGGTTACAAATA
AAGCAATAGCATCACAAATTTCACAAATAAAGCATTTTTTTCACTGCATTCTAGTTGTGGTTTGTCCAAA
CTCATCAATGTATCTTATGGTACTGTAACTGAGCTAACATAA
Features (pLannotate 1.2.2; 14 found; start..end, strand, type, name):
    149..1798    +  CDS            LUCI_PHOPY: Experimental evidence at protein level: Swiss-Prot protein existence level 1. Produces green light with a wavelength of 562 nm. From Photinus pyralis (Common eastern firefly) (Lampyris pyralis).
   1846..1876    +  CDS            CmR (fragment): chloramphenicol acetyltransferase confers resistance to chloramphenicol
   1966..2040    +  CDS            small t antigen (fragment): SV40 (simian virus 40) small t antigen
   2042..2107    +  intron         small t intron: SV40 (simian virus 40) small t antigen intron
   2237..2257    +  CDS            SV40 NLS: nuclear localization signal of SV40 (simian virus 40) large T antigen
   2576..2659    +  CDS            large T antigen (fragment): large T antigen from SV40 (simian virus 40)
   2682..2816    +  polyA_signal   SV40 poly(A) signal: SV40 polyadenylation signal
   2817..2949    +  CDS            TcR (fragment): tetracycline efflux protein; tet; confers resistance to tetracycline
   3129..3717    -  rep_origin     ori: high-copy-number ColE1/pMB1/pBR322/pUC origin of replication
   3888..4748    -  CDS            AmpR: β-lactamase; bla; confers resistance to ampicillin, carbenicillin, and related antibiotics
   4749..4853    -  promoter       AmpR promoter: bla
   4880..5308    +  rep_origin     f1 ori (sequence partly withheld): f1 bacteriophage origin of replication; arrow indicates direction of (+) strand synthesis
   5340..5407    -  CDS            lacZα (fragment): LacZα fragment of β-galactosidase; lacZ fragment
   5525..5646    +  polyA_signal   SV40 poly(A) signal: SV40 polyadenylation signal
