[The description below was written by a language model from this plasmid's Addgene catalogue record and pLannotate feature annotations shown in this document.]
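Description:
pGL2-100bp is a mammalian luciferase reporter plasmid built on the promoterless pGL2-Basic backbone, carrying a 100 bp fragment of the human TP53 promoter that spans positions -88 to +12 relative to the first transcription initiation site. The fragment was inserted by restriction cloning. It is not annotated in the feature table, but presumably lies in the short unannotated region just upstream of the firefly (Photinus pyralis) luciferase coding sequence. Because the backbone supplies no eukaryotic promoter or enhancer of its own, luciferase output in transfected cells reflects the transcriptional activity of this minimal p53 promoter segment.

Downstream of luciferase, the sequenced record (about 5.7 kb) shows the SV40 small t intron and an SV40 late polyadenylation signal, which provide splicing and 3' end processing of the reporter transcript. The short small t, large T, NLS, CmR, TcR and lacZα "fragment" hits are remnants of these SV40 and cloning-vector sequences rather than functional genes. A second SV40 poly(A) signal sits upstream of the cloning region, where it reduces read-through transcription from the plasmid backbone into the reporter. Propagation in E. coli relies on a high-copy ColE1/pUC-type origin and ampicillin selection through β-lactamase expressed from its own promoter. An f1 origin allows production of single-stranded DNA.

The associated publication concerns direct regulation of human p53 transcription by p73 or p53. The construct therefore probably serves as one member of a promoter deletion series used in transient transfection assays to map the elements that respond to these factors.
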