Addgene plasmid #16294: pGL2-100bp
Depositing lab: Wafik El-Deiry. Depositing organization: University of Pennsylvania. Publication: p73 or p53 directly regulates human p53 transcription to maintain cell cycle checkpoints. Wang S, El-Deiry WS. Cancer Res. 2006 Jul 15. 66(14):6982-9. 10.1158/0008-5472.CAN-06-0511 PubMed 16849542.
Backbone
  Vector backbone: pGL2 basic
  Backbone manufacturer: promega
  Backbone size w/o insert (bp): 5598
  Vector type: Mammalian Expression, Luciferase
Growth in bacteria
  Bacterial resistance: Ampicillin, 100 μg/mL
  Growth temperature: 37°C
  Growth strain: DH5alpha
  Copy number: Unknown
Gene/Insert
  Gene/Insert name: p53 promoter fragment
  Species: H. sapiens (human)
  Insert size (bp): 100
  Mutation: fragment -88 to +12 relative to first transcription initiation site.
  Entrez Gene: TP53 (a.k.a. BCC7, BMFS5, LFS1, P53, TRP53)
  Cloning method: Restriction Enzyme
  Sequencing primers: 5′ na
Terms and licenses: Academic/Nonprofit Terms; Industry Terms: Not Available to Industry
How to cite: pGL2-100bp was a gift from Wafik El-Deiry (Addgene plasmid # 16294 ; http://n2t.net/addgene:16294 ; RRID:Addgene_16294)
