>Addgene plasmid #16294 | pGL2-100bp | addgene partial sequence | sequence record 22737 | LucNRev 5'-CCTTATGCAGTTGCTCTCC-3'
CGCCGGGCCTTTCTTTATGTTTTTGGCGTCTTCCATTTTACCAACAGTACCGGAATGCCAAGCTTCTAGA
CTTTTGAGAAGCTCAAAACTTTTAGCGCCAGTCTTGAGCACATGGGAGGGGAAAACCCCAATCCCATCAA
CCCCTGCGAGGCTCCTGGCACAAAGGAGCTCGGTACCTCCCGGGTTATGTTAGCTCAGTTACAGTACCAT
AAGATACATTGATGAGTTTGGACAAACCACAACTAGAATGCAGTGAAAAAAATGCTTTATTTGTGAAATT
TGTGATGCTATTGCTTTATTTGTAACCATTATAAGCTGCAATAAACAAGTTAACAACAACAATTGCATTC
ATTTTATGTTTCAGGTTCAGGGGGAGTGTGGGGAGGTTTTTTAAAGCAAGTAAAACCTCCACGTACCTTA
ATATTACTTACTTATCATGGTAGCTTGGGCTGGCGTAATAGCGAAGAGGCCCGCACCGATCGCCCTTCCC
AACAGTTGCGCAGCCTGAATGGCGAATGGCAAATTGTAAGCGTTAATATTTTGTTAAAATTCGCGTTAAA
TTTTTGTTAAATCAGCTCATTTTTTAACCAATAGGCCGAAATCGGCAAAATCCCTTATAAATCAAAAGAA
TAGACCGAGATAGGGGT
[37 nt withheld, positions 648-684]
AAAGAACGTGGACTCCAACGTCAAAGGGCGAAAA
